Addgene plasmid #148776: pCIneo-V5-SBP-MBP-HsNot4_275-575-L415E_AG
Purpose: Mammalian Expression of HsNot4_275-575-L415E
Depositing lab: Elisa Izaurralde. Depositing organization: Max Planck Institute for Developmental Biology. Publication: A conserved CAF40-binding motif in metazoan NOT4 mediates association with the CCR4-NOT complex. Keskeny C, Raisch T, Sgromo A, Igreja C, Bhandari D, Weichenrieder O, Izaurralde E. Genes Dev. 2019 Feb 1;33(3-4):236-252. doi: 10.1101/gad.320952.118. Epub 2019 Jan 28. PubMed 30692204.
Backbone
  Vector backbone: pCI-neo
  Vector type: Mammalian Expression
Growth in bacteria
  Bacterial resistance: Ampicillin, 100 μg/mL
  Growth temperature: 37°C
  Growth strain: DH5alpha
  Copy number: High Copy
Gene/Insert
  Gene/Insert name: HsNot4_275-575-L415E
  Species: H. sapiens (human)
  Entrez Gene: CNOT4 (a.k.a. CLONE243, NOT4, NOT4H)
  Cloning method: Unknown
Terms and licenses: Academic/Nonprofit Terms; Industry Terms: Not Available to Industry
Depositor comments: sequence given by variant 4 NCBI: NM_001190848.1 or Uniprot.: isoform 1 O95628-1 Plasmids from this collection were made available to the research community and donated after the lab closed. Please note that the sequence provided by the depositing laboratory may be theoretical/predicted or based on Sanger sequencing results. There may be discrepancies between sequencing results obtained by Addgene and the depositor sequence. If an Addgene verified sequence is not available, please contact before placing your order to request that our lab fully sequence the plasmid.
How to cite: pCIneo-V5-SBP-MBP-HsNot4_275-575-L415E_AG was a gift from Elisa Izaurralde (Addgene plasmid # 148776 ; http://n2t.net/addgene:148776 ; RRID:Addgene_148776)
