[The description below was written by a language model from this plasmid's Addgene catalogue record and pLannotate feature annotations shown in this document.]
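Description:
pCIneo-V5-SBP-MBP-HsNot4_275-575-L415E_AG is a mammalian expression plasmid of about 7.7 kb built on the pCI-neo backbone. It is propagated in E. coli as a high-copy plasmid through a ColE1/pUC-type origin, with ampicillin selection provided by the β-lactamase gene. An f1 origin is also present, which would allow single-stranded DNA production. For mammalian cells, a separate cassette places the neomycin phosphotransferase gene under the SV40 enhancer/early promoter with a synthetic polyadenylation signal. This arrangement permits selection of stably transfected cells with G418-type drugs.

The expression cassette is driven by the human CMV immediate-early enhancer and promoter, followed by a chimeric β-globin/immunoglobulin intron that generally improves transcript processing and expression, and it ends at an SV40 poly(A) signal. A T7 promoter upstream of the coding region could also support in vitro transcription. The open reading frame encodes a tandem N-terminal tag made up of the V5 epitope, the streptavidin-binding peptide (SBP) and a signal-sequence-free, cytosolic maltose-binding protein. These are fused to a fragment of human CNOT4 (NOT4) spanning residues 275–575 and carrying the L415E substitution. Residue numbering follows isoform 1, according to the depositor's note. V5 allows immunodetection and SBP allows streptavidin-based pulldown, while MBP adds bulk and commonly stabilises short fragments.

The associated publication concerns a conserved CAF40-binding motif in metazoan NOT4 that mediates association with the CCR4-NOT complex. The construct is therefore presumably a point-mutant fragment for interaction or pulldown assays in human cells, although the record does not state the specific effect of L415E. The depositor sequence may be theoretical rather than fully verified.
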