Features (pLannotate 1.2.2; 22 found; start..end, strand, type, name):
    140..517     +  enhancer       CMV enhancer: human cytomegalovirus immediate early enhancer
    518..729     +  promoter       CMV promoter: human cytomegalovirus (CMV) immediate early promoter
    890..1022    +  intron         chimeric intron: chimera between introns from human β-globin and immunoglobulin heavy chain genes
   1067..1085    +  promoter       T7 promoter: promoter for bacteriophage T7 RNA polymerase
   1107..1148    +  CDS            V5 tag: epitope tag from simian virus 5
   1170..1283    +  CDS            SBP: streptavidin-binding peptide selected from a peptide library; binds streptavidin with nanomolar affinity (Keefe et al., 2001)
   1308..2399    +  CDS            MBP: maltose binding protein from E. coli; malE (mutated); This version of the gene does not encode a signal sequence, so MBP will remain in the cytosol.
   2403..3314    +  CDS            CNOT4 (fragment): CNOT4_HUMAN - Also known as NOT4. Experimental evidence at protein level: Swiss-Prot protein existence level 1. Has E3 ubiquitin ligase activity, promoting ubiquitination and degradation of target proteins (PubMed:11823428, PubMed:22159038, PubMed:26575292). Involved in activation of the JAK/STAT pathway (PubMed:11823428, PubMed:22159038). Catalyzes ubiquitination of methylated RBM15 (PubMed:26575292). Plays a role in quality control of translation of mitochondrial outer membrane-localized mRNA (PubMed:29861391). As part of the PINK1-regulated signaling, upon mitochondria damage, ubiquitinates
   3329..3346    -  promoter       T3 promoter (fragment): promoter for bacteriophage T3 RNA polymerase
   3364..3485    -  polyA_signal   SV40 poly(A) signal: SV40 polyadenylation signal
   3508..3576    -  CDS            large T antigen (fragment): large T antigen from SV40 (simian virus 40)
   3600..3667    +  CDS            lacZα (fragment): LacZα fragment of β-galactosidase; lacZ fragment
   3671..4099    +  rep_origin     f1 ori (sequence partly withheld): f1 bacteriophage origin of replication; arrow indicates direction of (+) strand synthesis
   4127..4178    -  misc_feature   bom (fragment): basis of mobility region from pBR322
   4243..4600    +  promoter       SV40 promoter: SV40 enhancer and early promoter
   4651..5442    +  CDS            neo: KKA2_KLEPN - Also known as kan, nptII. Experimental evidence at protein level: Swiss-Prot protein existence level 1. Resistance to kanamycin, neomycin, paromomycin, ribostamycin, butirosin and gentamicin B. From Klebsiella pneumoniae.
   5509..5557    +  polyA_signal   poly(A) signal: synthetic polyadenylation signal
   5577..5631    -  misc_feature   bom (fragment): basis of mobility region from pBR322
   5733..5768    -  CDS            rop (fragment): Rop protein, which maintains plasmids at low copy number; rop
   5863..5967    +  promoter       AmpR promoter: bla
   5968..6828    +  CDS            AmpR: β-lactamase; bla; confers resistance to ampicillin, carbenicillin, and related antibiotics
   6999..7587    +  rep_origin     ori: high-copy-number ColE1/pMB1/pBR322/pUC origin of replication
>Addgene plasmid #148776 | pCIneo-V5-SBP-MBP-HsNot4_275-575-L415E_AG | depositor full sequence | sequence record 291224 | Full Sequence
TCAATATTGGCCATTAGCCATATTATTCATTGGTTATATAGCATAAATCAATATTGGCTATTGGCCATTG
CATACGTTGTATCTATATCATAATATGTACATTTATATTGGCTCATGTCCAATATGACCGCCATGTTGGC
ATTGATTATTGACTAGTTATTAATAGTAATCAATTACGGGGTCATTAGTTCATAGCCCATATATGGAGTT
CCGCGTTACATAACTTACGGTAAATGGCCCGCCTGGCTGACCGCCCAACGACCCCCGCCCATTGACGTCA
ATAATGACGTATGTTCCCATAGTAACGCCAATAGGGACTTTCCATTGACGTCAATGGGTGGAGTATTTAC
GGTAAACTGCCCACTTGGCAGTACATCAAGTGTATCATATGCCAAGTCCGCCCCCTATTGACGTCAATGA
CGGTAAATGGCCCGCCTGGCATTATGCCCAGTACATGACCTTACGGGACTTTCCTACTTGGCAGTACATC
TACGTATTAGTCATCGCTATTACCATGGTGATGCGGTTTTGGCAGTACACCAATGGGCGTGGATAGCGGT
TTGACTCACGGGGATTTCCAAGTCTCCACCCCATTGACGTCAATGGGAGTTTGTTTTGGCACCAAAATCA
ACGGGACTTTCCAAAATGTCGTAACAACTGCGATCGCCCGCCCCGTTGACGCAAATGGGCGGTAGGCGTG
TACGGTGGGAGGTCTATATAAGCAGAGCTCGTTTAGTGAACCGTCAGATCACTAGAAGCTTTATTGCGGT
AGTTTATCACAGTTAAATTGCTAACGCAGTCAGTGCTTCTGACACAACAGTCTCGAACTTAAGCTGCAGT
GACTCTCTTAAGGTAGCCTTGCAGAAGTTGGTCGTGAGGCACTGGGCAGGTAAGTATCAAGGTTACAAGA
CAGGTTTAAGGAGACCAATAGAAACTGGGCTTGTCGAGACAGAGAAGACTCTTGCGTTTCTGATAGGCAC
CTATTGGTCTTACTGACATCCACTTTGCCTTTCTCTCCACAGGTGTCCACTCCCAGTTCAATTACAGCTC
TTAAGGCTAGAGTACTTAATACGACTCACTATAGGCTAGCAATTGCGGCCACCATGGGTAAGCCTATCCC
TAACCCTCTCCTCGGTCTCGATTCTACGCCCGGAAGCGGTAGCGGTACCATGGACGAGAAGACCACCGGC
TGGGGGGGCGGCCACGTGGTGGAGGGCCTGGCCGGCGAGCTGGAGCAGCTGCGGGCCAGGCTGGAGCACC
ACCCTCAGGGCCAGCGGGAGCCCTCCGGCGGCTGCAAGCCCCTCGACATGAAAATCGAAGAAGGTAAACT
GGTAATCTGGATTAACGGCGATAAAGGCTATAACGGTCTCGCTGAAGTCGGTAAGAAATTCGAGAAAGAT
ACCGGAATTAAAGTCACCGTTGAGCATCCGGATAAACTGGAAGAGAAATTCCCGCAGGTTGCGGCAACTG
GCGATGGCCCTGACATTATCTTCTGGGCACACGACCGCTTTGGTGGCTACGCTCAATCTGGCCTGTTGGC
TGAAATCACCCCGGACAAAGCGTTCCAGGACAAGCTGTATCCGTTTACCTGGGATGCCGTACGTTACAAC
GGCAAGCTGATTGCTTACCCGATCGCTGTTGAAGCGTTATCGCTGATTTATAACAAAGATCTGCTGCCGA
ACCCGCCAAAAACCTGGGAAGAGATCCCGGCGCTGGATAAAGAACTGAAAGCGAAAGGTAAGAGCGCGCT
GATGTTCAACCTGCAAGAACCGTACTTCACCTGGCCGCTGATTGCTGCTGACGGGGGTTATGCGTTCAAG
TATGAAAACGGCAAGTACGACATTAAAGACGTGGGCGTGGATAACGCTGGCGCGAAAGCGGGTCTGACCT
TCCTGGTTGACCTGATTAAAAGCAAACACATGAATGCAGACACCGATTACTCCATCGCAGAAGCTGCCTT
TAATAAAGGCGAAACAGCGATGACCATCAACGGCCCGTGGGCATGGTCCAACATCGACACCAGCAAAGTG
AATTATGGTGTAACGGTACTGCCGACCTTCAAGGGTCAACCATCCAAACCGTTCGTTGGCGTGCTGAGCG
CAGGTATTAACGCCGCCAGTCCGAACAAAGAGCTGGCGAAAGAGTTCCTCGAAAACTATCTGCTGACTGA
TGAAGGTCTGGAAGCGGTTAATAAAGACAAACCGCTGGGTGCCGTAGCGCTGAAGTCTTACGAGGAAGAG
TTGGCGAAAGATCCACGTATTGCCGCCACCATGGAAAACGCCCAGAAAGGTGAAATCATGCCGAACATCC
CGCAGATGTCCGCTTTCTGGTATGCCGTGCGTACTGCGGTGATCAACGCCGCCAGCGGTCGTCAGACTGT
CGATGAAGCCCTGAAAGACCCTCCACTCGAGCCCATTGACAAACCTTCAGATTCTCTCAGTATAGGGAAC
GGTGATAATTCCCAGCAGATATCTAACAGTGATACGCCTTCACCACCACCTGGTTTGTCAAAATCCAATC
CAGTCATCCCCATCAGTTCATCCAATCACAGTGCACGGTCCCCTTTTGAAGGGGCAGTAACAGAGTCACA
GTCGTTATTCTCAGACAATTTTCGCCATCCCAACCCTATCCCAAGTGGGCTTCCTCCTTTCCCCAGCTCC
CCACAGACATCCAGTGACTGGCCTACAGCACCAGAACCACAGAGCCTCTTCACATCAGAAACAATCCCAG
TATCATCCTCTACAGACTGGCAAGCAGCTTTTGGCTTTGGTTCTTCTAAACAACCAGAGGATGACTTGGG
TTTTGATCCCTTCGATGTCACTCGAAAAGCCGAGGCAGACCTGATTGAGAAGGAACTGTCCGTTCAAGAC
CAACCTTCCCTTTCGCCCACATCTCTTCAGAACTCCTCTTCACACACTACAACCGCCAAAGGTCCAGGCT
CTGGATTCCTGCATCCTGCTGCAGCTACAAATGCCAATTCTCTCAATAGTACCTTTTCAGTCTTGCCCCA
GAGGTTCCCTCAATTTCAGCAGCACCGAGCGGTTTATAATTCATTCAGTTTTCCAGGCCAGGCAGCCCGC
TATCCTTGGATGGCCTTTCCACGCAATAGCATCATGCACTTGAACCACACAGCAAACCCCACCTCAAATA
GTAATTTCTTGGACTTGAATCTCCCGCCACAGCACAACACAGGTCTGGGAGGGATCCCTGTAGCAGGGGA
AGAAGAGGTGAAGGTTTCGACCATGCCACTGTCAACCTCTTCCCATTCATTACAACAAGGACAGCAGCCT
ACAAGTCTCCACACTACTGTGGCCTAAGCGGCCGCTTCCCTTTAGTGAGGGTTAATGCTTCGAGCAGACA
TGATAAGATACATTGATGAGTTTGGACAAACCACAACTAGAATGCAGTGAAAAAAATGCTTTATTTGTGA
AATTTGTGATGCTATTGCTTTATTTGTAACCATTATAAGCTGCAATAAACAAGTTAACAACAACAATTGC
ATTCATTTTATGTTTCAGGTTCAGGGGGAGATGTGGGAGGTTTTTTAAAGCAAGTAAAACCTCTACAAAT
GTGGTAAAATCCGATAAGGATCGATCCGGGCTGGCGTAATAGCGAAGAGGCCCGCACCGATCGCCCTTCC
CAACAGTTGCGCAGCCTGAATGGCGAATGG
[124 nt withheld, positions 3671-3794]
C
[91 nt withheld, positions 3796-3886]
A
[49 nt withheld, positions 3888-3936]
CCTTTGACGTTGGAGTCCACGTTCTTT
[37 nt withheld, positions 3964-4000]
ACCCTATCTCGGTCTATTCTTTTGATTTATAAGGGATTTTGCCGATTTCGGCCTATTGGTTAAAAAATGA
GCTGATTTAACAAAAATTTAACGCGAATTTTAACAAAATATTAACGCTTACAATTTCCTGATGCGGTATT
TTCTCCTTACGCATCTGTGCGGTATTTCACACCGCATACGCGGATCTGCGCAGCACCATGGCCTGAAATA
ACCTCTGAAAGAGGAACTTGGTTAGGTACCTTCTGAGGCGGAAAGAACCAGCTGTGGAATGTGTGTCAGT
TAGGGTGTGGAAAGTCCCCAGGCTCCCCAGCAGGCAGAAGTATGCAAAGCATGCATCTCAATTAGTCAGC
AACCAGGTGTGGAAAGTCCCCAGGCTCCCCAGCAGGCAGAAGTATGCAAAGCATGCATCTCAATTAGTCA
GCAACCATAGTCCCGCCCCTAACTCCGCCCATCCCGCCCCTAACTCCGCCCAGTTCCGCCCATTCTCCGC
CCCATGGCTGACTAATTTTTTTTATTTATGCAGAGGCCGAGGCCGCCTCGGCCTCTGAGCTATTCCAGAA
GTAGTGAGGAGGCTTTTTTGGAGGCCTAGGCTTTTGCAAAAAGCTTGATTCTTCTGACACAACAGTCTCG
AACTTAAGGCTAGAGCCACCATGATTGAACAAGATGGATTGCACGCAGGTTCTCCGGCCGCTTGGGTGGA
GAGGCTATTCGGCTATGACTGGGCACAACAGACAATCGGCTGCTCTGATGCCGCCGTGTTCCGGCTGTCA
GCGCAGGGGCGCCCGGTTCTTTTTGTCAAGACCGACCTGTCCGGTGCCCTGAATGAACTGCAGGACGAGG
CAGCGCGGCTATCGTGGCTGGCCACGACGGGCGTTCCTTGCGCAGCTGTGCTCGACGTTGTCACTGAAGC
GGGAAGGGACTGGCTGCTATTGGGCGAAGTGCCGGGGCAGGATCTCCTGTCATCTCACCTTGCTCCTGCC
GAGAAAGTATCCATCATGGCTGATGCAATGCGGCGGCTGCATACGCTTGATCCGGCTACCTGCCCATTCG
ACCACCAAGCGAAACATCGCATCGAGCGAGCACGTACTCGGATGGAAGCCGGTCTTGTCGATCAGGATGA
TCTGGACGAAGAGCATCAGGGGCTCGCGCCAGCCGAACTGTTCGCCAGGCTCAAGGCGCGCATGCCCGAC
GGCGAGGATCTCGTCGTGACCCATGGCGATGCCTGCTTGCCGAATATCATGGTGGAAAATGGCCGCTTTT
CTGGATTCATCGACTGTGGCCGGCTGGGTGTGGCGGACCGCTATCAGGACATAGCGTTGGCTACCCGTGA
TATTGCTGAAGAGCTTGGCGGCGAATGGGCTGACCGCTTCCTCGTGCTTTACGGTATCGCCGCTCCCGAT
TCGCAGCGCATCGCCTTCTATCGCCTTCTTGACGAGTTCTTCTGAGCGGGACTCTGGGGTTCGAAATGAC
CGACCAAGCGACGCCCAACCTGCCATCACGATGGCCGCAATAAAATATCTTTATTTTCATTACATCTGTG
TGTTGGTTTTTTGTGTGAATCGATAGCGATAAGGATCCGCGTATGGTGCACTCTCAGTACAATCTGCTCT
GATGCCGCATAGTTAAGCCAGCCCCGACACCCGCCAACACCCGCTGACGCGCCCTGACGGGCTTGTCTGC
TCCCGGCATCCGCTTACAGACAAGCTGTGACCGTCTCCGGGAGCTGCATGTGTCAGAGGTTTTCACCGTC
ATCACCGAAACGCGCGAGACGAAAGGGCCTCGTGATACGCCTATTTTTATAGGTTAATGTCATGATAATA
ATGGTTTCTTAGACGTCAGGTGGCACTTTTCGGGGAAATGTGCGCGGAACCCCTATTTGTTTATTTTTCT
AAATACATTCAAATATGTATCCGCTCATGAGACAATAACCCTGATAAATGCTTCAATAATATTGAAAAAG
GAAGAGTATGAGTATTCAACATTTCCGTGTCGCCCTTATTCCCTTTTTTGCGGCATTTTGCCTTCCTGTT
TTTGCTCACCCAGAAACGCTGGTGAAAGTAAAAGATGCTGAAGATCAGTTGGGTGCACGAGTGGGTTACA
TCGAACTGGATCTCAACAGCGGTAAGATCCTTGAGAGTTTTCGCCCCGAAGAACGTTTTCCAATGATGAG
CACTTTTAAAGTTCTGCTATGTGGCGCGGTATTATCCCGTATTGACGCCGGGCAAGAGCAACTCGGTCGC
CGCATACACTATTCTCAGAATGACTTGGTTGAGTACTCACCAGTCACAGAAAAGCATCTTACGGATGGCA
TGACAGTAAGAGAATTATGCAGTGCTGCCATAACCATGAGTGATAACACTGCGGCCAACTTACTTCTGAC
AACGATCGGAGGACCGAAGGAGCTAACCGCTTTTTTGCACAACATGGGGGATCATGTAACTCGCCTTGAT
CGTTGGGAACCGGAGCTGAATGAAGCCATACCAAACGACGAGCGTGACACCACGATGCCTGTAGCAATGG
CAACAACGTTGCGCAAACTATTAACTGGCGAACTACTTACTCTAGCTTCCCGGCAACAATTAATAGACTG
GATGGAGGCGGATAAAGTTGCAGGACCACTTCTGCGCTCGGCCCTTCCGGCTGGCTGGTTTATTGCTGAT
AAATCTGGAGCCGGTGAGCGTGGGTCTCGCGGTATCATTGCAGCACTGGGGCCAGATGGTAAGCCCTCCC
GTATCGTAGTTATCTACACGACGGGGAGTCAGGCAACTATGGATGAACGAAATAGACAGATCGCTGAGAT
AGGTGCCTCACTGATTAAGCATTGGTAACTGTCAGACCAAGTTTACTCATATATACTTTAGATTGATTTA
AAACTTCATTTTTAATTTAAAAGGATCTAGGTGAAGATCCTTTTTGATAATCTCATGACCAAAATCCCTT
AACGTGAGTTTTCGTTCCACTGAGCGTCAGACCCCGTAGAAAAGATCAAAGGATCTTCTTGAGATCCTTT
TTTTCTGCGCGTAATCTGCTGCTTGCAAACAAAAAAACCACCGCTACCAGCGGTGGTTTGTTTGCCGGAT
CAAGAGCTACCAACTCTTTTTCCGAAGGTAACTGGCTTCAGCAGAGCGCAGATACCAAATACTGTTCTTC
TAGTGTAGCCGTAGTTAGGCCACCACTTCAAGAACTCTGTAGCACCGCCTACATACCTCGCTCTGCTAAT
CCTGTTACCAGTGGCTGCTGCCAGTGGCGATAAGTCGTGTCTTACCGGGTTGGACTCAAGACGATAGTTA
CCGGATAAGGCGCAGCGGTCGGGCTGAACGGGGGGTTCGTGCACACAGCCCAGCTTGGAGCGAACGACCT
ACACCGAACTGAGATACCTACAGCGTGAGCTATGAGAAAGCGCCACGCTTCCCGAAGGGAGAAAGGCGGA
CAGGTATCCGGTAAGCGGCAGGGTCGGAACAGGAGAGCGCACGAGGGAGCTTCCAGGGGGAAACGCCTGG
TATCTTTATAGTCCTGTCGGGTTTCGCCACCTCTGACTTGAGCGTCGATTTTTGTGATGCTCGTCAGGGG
GGCGGAGCCTATGGAAAAACGCCAGCAACGCGGCCTTTTTACGGTTCCTGGCCTTTTGCTGGCCTTTTGC
TCACATGGCTCGACAGATCT
